Addgene plasmid #49813: hSRAP.HMG6.wt.Dlink.a1-236
Purpose: expression vector for MBP-SRAP(1-236) fusion
Depositing lab: Thomas Cech. Depositing organization: University of Colorado, Boulder. Publication: Structure and function of steroid receptor RNA activator protein, the proposed partner of SRA noncoding RNA. McKay DB, Xi L, Barthel KK, Cech TR. J Mol Biol. 2014 Apr 17;426(8):1766-85. doi: 10.1016/j.jmb.2014.01.006. Epub 2014 Jan 30. PubMed 24486609.
Backbone
  Vector backbone: pHMG6
  Backbone manufacturer: none
  Backbone size w/o insert (bp): 6518
  Total vector size (bp): 7140
  Modifications to backbone: Deletion of linker between MBP-TEV and SRAP; initially cloned with TAGGGTACCGCGGCCGCCTCGAG sequence extending from 'stop' codon, which introduced AvrII and KpnI sites, and retained EagI, NotI and XhoI from parent vector. At 5' end, had an NdeI site which was removed in subsequent steps of multi-step process to make vector (check vector sequence for details).
  Vector type: Bacterial Expression
Growth in bacteria
  Bacterial resistance: Kanamycin, 50 μg/mL
  Growth temperature: 37°C
  Growth strain: XL10 Gold
  Growth instructions: for expression of protein, grown in BL21(DE3)
  Copy number: Unknown
Gene/Insert
  Gene/Insert name: steroid receptor RNA activator protein (alt name: SRAP)
  Species: H. sapiens (human)
  Insert size (bp): 708
  Mutation: wildtype codon-optimized for E. coli expression
  Entrez Gene: SRA1 (a.k.a. SRA, SRAP, STRAA1, pp7684)
  Promoter: T7
  Tag / fusion protein: E. coli Maltose Binding Protein (N terminal on backbone)
  Cloning method: Restriction Enzyme; 5′ cloning site NdeI (destroyed during cloning); 3′ cloning site XhoI (not destroyed)
  Sequencing primers: 5′ internal MBP seq: GCGGTCGTCAGACTGTCGATG; 3′ T7 terminator
Resource information
  A portion of this plasmid was derived from a plasmid made by: pHMG6 was from Berkeley Center for Structural Genomics; insertion of hSRAP construct was done by this investigator
Terms and licenses: Academic/Nonprofit Terms; Industry Terms: Not Available to Industry
How to cite: hSRAP.HMG6.wt.Dlink.a1-236 was a gift from Thomas Cech (Addgene plasmid # 49813 ; http://n2t.net/addgene:49813 ; RRID:Addgene_49813)
