[The description below was written by a language model from this plasmid's Addgene catalogue record and pLannotate feature annotations shown in this document.]
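Description:
hSRAP.HMG6.wt.Dlink.a1-236 is a 7,140 bp bacterial expression plasmid built on pHMG6, a pET-like backbone that came from a structural genomics centre. It produces human steroid receptor RNA activator protein (SRAP, the product of the SRA1 gene) as a fusion to E. coli maltose binding protein. The plasmid replicates from a ColE1/pBR322-type origin, with the rop gene and bom region also present. It is selected with kanamycin through an aminoglycoside phosphotransferase gene. An f1 origin is annotated as well, along with short non-functional remnants of a tetracycline resistance gene and a fragment of the AmpR promoter left over from the vector's ancestry.

The expression cassette is driven by a T7 promoter with an adjacent lac operator and the T7 gene 10 ribosome binding site, and it ends at a T7 terminator. A plasmid-borne lacI gene supplies repressor, so expression is IPTG-inducible in hosts that provide T7 RNA polymerase; the record names BL21(DE3) as the expression strain. The open reading frame begins with a short His-tag-like segment, which the annotation detects only as a fragment of a composite tag. This is followed by cytosolic MBP lacking its signal sequence and then the 708 bp SRAP insert encoding residues 1–236, which is wild type in protein sequence but codon-optimised for E. coli. The backbone notes describe an MBP-TEV module and state that the linker between it and SRAP was deleted in this version ("Dlink"). The NdeI cloning site at the 5′ end was destroyed and the XhoI site at the 3′ end was retained. His-tag and SET1 fragments are annotated downstream of the insert, but they lie beyond the stop codon described in the cloning notes and so should not be translated. The construct serves for recombinant production of the MBP-SRAP fusion for structural and functional studies of the protein.
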