Features (pLannotate 1.2.2; 21 found; start..end, strand, type, name):
     26..73      -  terminator     T7 terminator: transcription terminator for bacteriophage T7 RNA polymerase
     81..130     -  CDS            SET1 (fragment): solubility-enhancement tag derived from T7 phage gene 10B
    140..157     -  CDS            9xHis (fragment): 9xHis affinity tag
    181..888     -  CDS            SRA1: SRA1_HUMAN - Experimental evidence at protein level: Swiss-Prot protein existence level 1. Functional RNA which acts as a transcriptional coactivator that selectively enhances steroid receptor-mediated transactivation ligand-independently through a mechanism involving the modulating N- terminal domain (AF-1) of steroid receptors. Also mediates transcriptional coactivation of steroid receptors ligand-dependently through the steroid-binding domain (AF-2). Enhances cellular proliferation and differentiation and promotes apoptosis in vivo. May play a role in tumorigenesis. From Homo sapiens (Human
    937..2034    -  CDS            MBP: maltose binding protein from E. coli; malE (mutated); This version of the gene does not encode a signal sequence, so MBP will remain in the cytosol.
   2042..2058    -  CDS            capTEV™ (fragment): composite tag for in vivo biotinylation, TEV protease cleavage, and 6xHis tagging
   2077..2099    -  RBS            RBS: efficient ribosome binding site from bacteriophage T7 gene 10 (Olins and Rangwala, 1989)
   2114..2138    -  protein_bind   lac operator: The lac repressor binds to the lac operator to inhibit transcription in E. coli. This inhibition can be relieved by adding lactose or isopropyl-β-D-thiogalactopyranoside (IPTG). lac repressor encoded by lacI
   2139..2157    -  promoter       T7 promoter: promoter for bacteriophage T7 RNA polymerase
   2179..2458    +  CDS            TcR (fragment): tetracycline efflux protein; tet; confers resistance to tetracycline
   2466..2543    +  promoter       lacI promoter: lacI
   2544..3626    +  CDS            lacI: lac repressor; lacI; The lac repressor binds to the lac operator to inhibit transcription in E. coli. This inhibition can be relieved by adding lactose or isopropyl-β-D-thiogalactopyranoside (IPTG).
   3639..3660    +  protein_bind   CAP binding site: CAP binding activates transcription in the presence of cAMP. E. coli catabolite activator protein
   3675..3966    +  CDS            TcR (fragment): tetracycline efflux protein; tet; confers resistance to tetracycline
   4038..4418    -  CDS            YPB1_ECOLX: Protein predicted: Swiss-Prot protein existence level 4. From Escherichia coli.
   4435..4626    +  CDS            rop: Rop protein, which maintains plasmids at low copy number; rop
   4728..4870    +  misc_feature   bom: basis of mobility region from pBR322
   5056..5644    -  rep_origin     ori: high-copy-number ColE1/pMB1/pBR322/pUC origin of replication
   5766..6581    +  CDS            KanR: aminoglycoside phosphotransferase; aph(3')-Ia; confers resistance to kanamycin in bacteria or G418 (Geneticin®) in eukaryotes
   6590..6647    -  promoter       AmpR promoter (fragment): bla
   6674..7129    -  rep_origin     f1 ori (sequence partly withheld): f1 bacteriophage origin of replication; arrow indicates direction of (+) strand synthesis
>Addgene plasmid #49813 | hSRAP.HMG6.wt.Dlink.a1-236 | depositor full sequence | sequence record 74331 | hSRAP.HMG6.wt.Dlink.a1-236 sequence 7140 bps
ATCCGGATATAGTTCCTCCTTTCAGCAAAAAACCCCTCAAGACCCGTTTAGAGGCCCCAAGGGGTTATGC
TAGTTATTGCTCAGCGGTGGCAGCAGCCAACTCAGCTTCCTTTCGGGCTTTGTTAGCAGCCGGATCTCAG
TGGTGGTGGTGGTGGTGCTCGAGGCGGCCGCGGTACCCTAGGATGCTTGTTGGAAACCCGGAATGGTGTG
ATTTTTTTCTGCCGTGGCTGCTGATTTTTCTTCGTTGGCCGCTTCTTCAGAAAACAGGCTGCGTTTTTCG
GCGATCAGACGTTTAACGCCCACCATCCACTGAGAAACTTCCGTCACGTGGTCGACCATCAGGCTGCGAT
GAATGTCATCAGCTGCATCCCAACGGTGGGAACTCAGTTCCTGAACCAGCAGTGCCATACGTTTTTTCAC
CGGGATACTCAGTTTACCGCCAGCCCATTGTTCCTGCAGCAGTGCCAGGCGACGGCTAATGTCATCACAC
ACTTGTTTGCGCGTATGACCACGGCAGTCTTCCAGAGCCTGTTCCAGCGGACGCAGCACATCTTCCATGA
CTGCTTCCGATTCGACCGGGAATGAGGTCGGTTCAACACCGGATGCCGGACCACTGCCAACCGGCGGGCT
ACGCGGTGCTTTAGAGCTCGGCGGCGGCGGACCCATCGGCGGCGGACCCGGCGAGGTTTCTGAGGCCGGC
ACGCGCGGAGAACCATCTTGCGGTGCTGCGACACGTTTCGTCAGCAGGGAGCGACGCGGACCGCCCGCTT
GGGTCTGCAGGCCATAACTAAACTGCGGCGGATCATTCCAGCCACGTTCTTTGTTACCCGGTTTCACATA
CAGTTCAGCCATTTCCACTTCTGCTTGACCTGCCGGACAGCGCGTCATGCCCTGGAAGTAAAGGTTTTCG
GTCGTTGGGATATCGTAATCGGTACCAGTCTGCGCGTCTTTCAGGGCTTCATCGACAGTCTGACGACCGC
TGGCGGCGTTGATCACCGCAGTACGCACGGCATACCAGAAAGCGGACATCTGCGGGATGTTCGGCATGAT
TTCACCTTTCTGGGCGTTTTCCATGGTGGCGGCAATACGTGGATCTTTCGCCAACTCTTCCTCGTAAGAC
TTCAGCGCTACGGCACCCAGCGGTTTGTCTTTATTAACCGCTTCCAGACCTTCATCAGTCAGCAGATAGT
TTTCGAGGAACTCTTTCGCCAGCTCTTTGTTCGGACTGGCGGCGTTAATACCTGCGCTCAGCACGCCAAC
GAACGGTTTGGATGGTTGACCCTTGAAGGTCGGCAGTACCGTTACACCATAATTCACTTTGCTGGTGTCG
ATGTTGGACCATGCCCACGGGCCGTTGATGGTCATCGCTGTTTCGCCTTTATTAAAGGCAGCTTCTGCGA
TGGAGTAATCGGTGTCTGCATTCATGTGTTTGTTTTTAATCAGGTCAACCAGGAAGGTCAGACCCGCTTT
CGCGCCAGCGTTATCCACGCCCACGTCTTTAATGTCGTACTTGCCGTTTTCATACTTGAACGCATAACCC
CCGTCAGCAGCAATCAGCGGCCAGGTGAAGTACGGTTCTTGCAGGTTGAACATCAGCGCGCTCTTACCTT
TCGCTTTCAGTTCTTTATCCAGCGCCGGGATCTCTTCCCAGGTTTTTGGCGGGTTCGGCAGCAGATCTTT
GTTATAAATCAGCGATAACGCTTCAACAGCGATCGGGTAAGCAATCAGCTTGCCGTTGTAACGTACGGCA
TCCCAGGTAAACGGATACAGCTTGTCCTGGAACGCTTTGTCCGGGGTGATTTCAGCCAACAGGCCAGATT
GAGCGTAGCCACCAAAGCGGTCGTGTGCCCAGAAGATAATGTCAGGGCCATCGCCAGTTGCCGCAACCTG
TGGGAATTTCTCTTCCAGTTTATCCGGATGCTCAACGGTGACTTTAATTCCGGTATCTTTCTCGAATTTC
TTACCGACTTCAGCGAGACCGTTATAGCCTTTATCGCCGTTAATCCAGATTACCAGTTTACCTTCTTCAG
TTTTGGTACCGTGATGATGATGATGATGGCTGCTGCCCATGGTATATCTCCTTCTTAAAGTTAAACAAAA
TTATTTCTAGAGGGGAATTGTTATCCGCTCACAATTCCCCTATAGTGAGTCGTATTAATTTCGCGGGATC
GAGATCTCGATCCTCTACGCCGGACGCATCGTGGCCGGCATCACCGGCGCCACAGGTGCGGTTGCTGGCG
CCTATATCGCCGACATCACCGATGGGGAAGATCGGGCTCGCCACTTCGGGCTCATGAGCGCTTGTTTCGG
CGTGGGTATGGTGGCAGGCCCCGTGGCCGGGGGACTGTTGGGCGCCATCTCCTTGCATGCACCATTCCTT
GCGGCGGCGGTGCTCAACGGCCTCAACCTACTACTGGGCTGCTTCCTAATGCAGGAGTCGCATAAGGGAG
AGCGTCGAGATCCCGGACACCATCGAATGGCGCAAAACCTTTCGCGGTATGGCATGATAGCGCCCGGAAG
AGAGTCAATTCAGGGTGGTGAATGTGAAACCAGTAACGTTATACGATGTCGCAGAGTATGCCGGTGTCTC
TTATCAGACCGTTTCCCGCGTGGTGAACCAGGCCAGCCACGTTTCTGCGAAAACGCGGGAAAAAGTGGAA
GCGGCGATGGCGGAGCTGAATTACATTCCCAACCGCGTGGCACAACAACTGGCGGGCAAACAGTCGTTGC
TGATTGGCGTTGCCACCTCCAGTCTGGCCCTGCACGCGCCGTCGCAAATTGTCGCGGCGATTAAATCTCG
CGCCGATCAACTGGGTGCCAGCGTGGTGGTGTCGATGGTAGAACGAAGCGGCGTCGAAGCCTGTAAAGCG
GCGGTGCACAATCTTCTCGCGCAACGCGTCAGTGGGCTGATCATTAACTATCCGCTGGATGACCAGGATG
CCATTGCTGTGGAAGCTGCCTGCACTAATGTTCCGGCGTTATTTCTTGATGTCTCTGACCAGACACCCAT
CAACAGTATTATTTTCTCCCATGAAGACGGTACGCGACTGGGCGTGGAGCATCTGGTCGCATTGGGTCAC
CAGCAAATCGCGCTGTTAGCGGGCCCATTAAGTTCTGTCTCGGCGCGTCTGCGTCTGGCTGGCTGGCATA
AATATCTCACTCGCAATCAAATTCAGCCGATAGCGGAACGGGAAGGCGACTGGAGTGCCATGTCCGGTTT
TCAACAAACCATGCAAATGCTGAATGAGGGCATCGTTCCCACTGCGATGCTGGTTGCCAACGATCAGATG
GCGCTGGGCGCAATGCGCGCCATTACCGAGTCCGGGCTGCGCGTTGGTGCGGATATCTCGGTAGTGGGAT
ACGACGATACCGAAGACAGCTCATGTTATATCCCGCCGTTAACCACCATCAAACAGGATTTTCGCCTGCT
GGGGCAAACCAGCGTGGACCGCTTGCTGCAACTCTCTCAGGGCCAGGCGGTGAAGGGCAATCAGCTGTTG
CCCGTCTCACTGGTGAAAAGAAAAACCACCCTGGCGCCCAATACGCAAACCGCCTCTCCCCGCGCGTTGG
CCGATTCATTAATGCAGCTGGCACGACAGGTTTCCCGACTGGAAAGCGGGCAGTGAGCGCAACGCAATTA
ATGTAAGTTAGCTCACTCATTAGGCACCGGGATCTCGACCGATGCCCTTGAGAGCCTTCAACCCAGTCAG
CTCCTTCCGGTGGGCGCGGGGCATGACTATCGTCGCCGCACTTATGACTGTCTTCTTTATCATGCAACTC
GTAGGACAGGTGCCGGCAGCGCTCTGGGTCATTTTCGGCGAGGACCGCTTTCGCTGGAGCGCGACGATGA
TCGGCCTGTCGCTTGCGGTATTCGGAATCTTGCACGCCCTCGCTCAAGCCTTCGTCACTGGTCCCGCCAC
CAAACGTTTCGGCGAGAAGCAGGCCATTATCGCCGGCATGGCGGCCCCACGGGTGCGCATGATCGTGCTC
CTGTCGTTGAGGACCCGGCTAGGCTGGCGGGGTTGCCTTACTGGTTAGCAGAATGAATCACCGATACGCG
AGCGAACGTGAAGCGACTGCTGCTGCAAAACGTCTGCGACCTGAGCAACAACATGAATGGTCTTCGGTTT
CCGTGTTTCGTAAAGTCTGGAAACGCGGAAGTCAGCGCCCTGCACCATTATGTTCCGGATCTGCATCGCA
GGATGCTGCTGGCTACCCTGTGGAACACCTACATCTGTATTAACGAAGCGCTGGCATTGACCCTGAGTGA
TTTTTCTCTGGTCCCGCCGCATCCATACCGCCAGTTGTTTACCCTCACAACGTTCCAGTAACCGGGCATG
TTCATCATCAGTAACCCGTATCGTGAGCATCCTCTCTCGTTTCATCGGTATCATTACCCCCATGAACAGA
AATCCCCCTTACACGGAGGCATCAGTGACCAAACAGGAAAAAACCGCCCTTAACATGGCCCGCTTTATCA
GAAGCCAGACATTAACGCTTCTGGAGAAACTCAACGAGCTGGACGCGGATGAACAGGCAGACATCTGTGA
ATCGCTTCACGACCACGCTGATGAGCTTTACCGCAGCTGCCTCGCGCGTTTCGGTGATGACGGTGAAAAC
CTCTGACACATGCAGCTCCCGGAGACGGTCACAGCTTGTCTGTAAGCGGATGCCGGGAGCAGACAAGCCC
GTCAGGGCGCGTCAGCGGGTGTTGGCGGGTGTCGGGGCGCAGCCATGACCCAGTCACGTAGCGATAGCGG
AGTGTATACTGGCTTAACTATGCGGCATCAGAGCAGATTGTACTGAGAGTGCACCATATATGCGGTGTGA
AATACCGCACAGATGCGTAAGGAGAAAATACCGCATCAGGCGCTCTTCCGCTTCCTCGCTCACTGACTCG
CTGCGCTCGGTCGTTCGGCTGCGGCGAGCGGTATCAGCTCACTCAAAGGCGGTAATACGGTTATCCACAG
AATCAGGGGATAACGCAGGAAAGAACATGTGAGCAAAAGGCCAGCAAAAGGCCAGGAACCGTAAAAAGGC
CGCGTTGCTGGCGTTTTTCCATAGGCTCCGCCCCCCTGACGAGCATCACAAAAATCGACGCTCAAGTCAG
AGGTGGCGAAACCCGACAGGACTATAAAGATACCAGGCGTTTCCCCCTGGAAGCTCCCTCGTGCGCTCTC
CTGTTCCGACCCTGCCGCTTACCGGATACCTGTCCGCCTTTCTCCCTTCGGGAAGCGTGGCGCTTTCTCA
TAGCTCACGCTGTAGGTATCTCAGTTCGGTGTAGGTCGTTCGCTCCAAGCTGGGCTGTGTGCACGAACCC
CCCGTTCAGCCCGACCGCTGCGCCTTATCCGGTAACTATCGTCTTGAGTCCAACCCGGTAAGACACGACT
TATCGCCACTGGCAGCAGCCACTGGTAACAGGATTAGCAGAGCGAGGTATGTAGGCGGTGCTACAGAGTT
CTTGAAGTGGTGGCCTAACTACGGCTACACTAGAAGGACAGTATTTGGTATCTGCGCTCTGCTGAAGCCA
GTTACCTTCGGAAAAAGAGTTGGTAGCTCTTGATCCGGCAAACAAACCACCGCTGGTAGCGGTGGTTTTT
TTGTTTGCAAGCAGCAGATTACGCGCAGAAAAAAAGGATCTCAAGAAGATCCTTTGATCTTTTCTACGGG
GTCTGACGCTCAGTGGAACGAAAACTCACGTTAAGGGATTTTGGTCATGAACAATAAAACTGTCTGCTTA
CATAAACAGTAATACAAGGGGTGTTATGAGCCATATTCAACGGGAAACGTCTTGCTCTAGGCCGCGATTA
AATTCCAACATGGATGCTGATTTATATGGGTATAAATGGGCTCGCGATAATGTCGGGCAATCAGGTGCGA
CAATCTATCGATTGTATGGGAAGCCCGATGCGCCAGAGTTGTTTCTGAAACATGGCAAAGGTAGCGTTGC
CAATGATGTTACAGATGAGATGGTCAGACTAAACTGGCTGACGGAATTTATGCCTCTTCCGACCATCAAG
CATTTTATCCGTACTCCTGATGATGCATGGTTACTCACCACTGCGATCCCCGGGAAAACAGCATTCCAGG
TATTAGAAGAATATCCTGATTCAGGTGAAAATATTGTTGATGCGCTGGCAGTGTTCCTGCGCCGGTTGCA
TTCGATTCCTGTTTGTAATTGTCCTTTTAACAGCGATCGCGTATTTCGTCTCGCTCAGGCGCAATCACGA
ATGAATAACGGTTTGGTTGATGCGAGTGATTTTGATGACGAGCGTAATGGCTGGCCTGTTGAACAAGTCT
GGAAAGAAATGCATAAACTTTTGCCATTCTCACCGGATTCAGTCGTCACTCATGGTGATTTCTCACTTGA
TAACCTTATTTTTGACGAGGGGAAATTAATAGGTTGTATTGATGTTGGACGAGTCGGAATCGCAGACCGA
TACCAGGATCTTGCCATCCTATGGAACTGCCTCGGTGAGTTTTCTCCTTCATTACAGAAACGGCTTTTTC
AAAAATATGGTATTGATAATCCTGATATGAATAAATTGCAGTTTCATTTGATGCTCGATGAGTTTTTCTA
AGAATTAATTCATGAGCGGATACATATTTGAATGTATTTAGAAAAATAAACAAATAGGGGTTCCGCGCAC
ATTTCCCCGAAAAGTGCCACCTGAAATTGTAAACGTTAATATTTTGTTAAAATTCGCGTTAAATTTTTGT
TAAATCAGCTCATTTTTTAACCAATAGGCCGAAATCGGCAAAATCCCTTATAAATCAAAAGAATAGACCG
AGATAGGGT
[37 nt withheld, positions 6800-6836]
AAAGAACGTGGACTCCAACGTCAAAGG
[49 nt withheld, positions 6864-6912]
T
[91 nt withheld, positions 6914-7004]
G
[124 nt withheld, positions 7006-7129]
CCCATTCGCCA
