>Addgene plasmid #49813 | hSRAP.HMG6.wt.Dlink.a1-236 | addgene partial sequence | sequence record 77483 | MBP-F 5'-GATGAAGCCCTGAAAGACGCGCAG-3'
GGCATGACGCGCTGTCCGGCAGGTCAAGCAGAAGTGGAAATGGCTGAACTGTATGTGAAACCGGGTAACA
AAGAACGTGGCTGGAATGATCCGCCGCAGTTTAGTTATGGCCTGCAGACCCAAGCGGGCGGTCCGCGTCG
CTCCCTGCTGACGAAACGTGTCGCAGCACCGCAAGATGGTTCTCCGCGCGTGCCGGCCTCAGAAACCTCG
CCGGGTCCGCCGCCGATGGGTCCGCCGCCGCCGAGCTCTAAAGCACCGCGTAGCCCGCCGGTTGGCAGTG
GTCCGGCATCCGGTGTTGAACCGACCTCATTCCCGGTCGAATCGGAAGCAGTCATGGAAGATGTGCTGCG
TCCGCTGGAACAGGCTCTGGAAGACTGCCGTGGTCATACGCGCAAACAAGTGTGTGATGACATTAGCCGT
CGCCTGGCACTGCTGCAGGAACAATGGGCTGGCGGTAAACTGAGTATCCCGGTGAAAAAACGTATGGCAC
TGCTGGTTCAGGAACTGAGTTCCCACCGTTGGGATGCAGCTGATGACATTCATCGCAGCCTGATGGTCGA
CCACGTGACGGAAGTTTCTCAGTGGATGGTGGGCGTTAAACGTCTGATCGCCGAAAAACGCAGCCTGTTT
TCTGAAGAAGCGGCCAACGAAGAAAAATCAGCAGCCACGGCAGAAAAAAATCACACCATTCCGGGTTTCC
AACAAGCATCCTAGGGTACCGCGGCCGCCTCGAGCACCACCACCACCACCACTGAGATCCGGCTGCTAAC
AAAGCCCGAAAGGAAGCTGAGTTGGCTGCTGCCACCGCTGAGCAATAACTAGCATAA
