>Addgene plasmid #49813 | hSRAP.HMG6.wt.Dlink.a1-236 | addgene partial sequence | sequence record 77487 | T7 5'-TAATACGACTCACTATAGGG-3'
ATTTTGTTTAACTTTAAGAAGGAGATATACCATGGGCAGCAGCCATCATCATCATCATCACGGTACCAAA
ACTGAAGAAGGTAAACTGGTAATCTGGATTAACGGCGATAAAGGCTATAACGGTCTCGCTGAAGTCGGTA
AGAAATTCGAGAAAGATACCGGAATTAAAGTCACCGTTGAGCATCCGGATAAACTGGAAGAGAAATTCCC
ACAGGTTGCGGCAACTGGCGATGGCCCTGACATTATCTTCTGGGCACACGACCGCTTTGGTGGCTACGCT
CAATCTGGCCTGTTGGCTGAAATCACCCCGGACAAAGCGTTCCAGGACAAGCTGTATCCGTTTACCTGGG
ATGCCGTACGTTACAACGGCAAGCTGATTGCTTACCCGATCGCTGTTGAAGCGTTATCGCTGATTTATAA
CAAAGATCTGCTGCCGAACCCGCCAAAAACCTGGGAAGAGATCCCGGCGCTGGATAAAGAACTGAAAGCG
AAAGGTAAGAGCGCGCTGATGTTCAACCTGCAAGAACCGTACTTCACCTGGCCGCTGATTGCTGCTGACG
GGGGTTATGCGTTCAAGTATGAAAACGGCAAGTACGACATTAAAGACGTGGGCGTGGATAACGCTGGCGC
GAAAGCGGGTCTGACCTTCCTGGTTGACCTGATTAAAAACAAACACATGAATGCAGACACCGATTACTCC
ATCGCAGAAGCTGCCTTTAATAAAGGCGAAACAGCGATGACCATCAACGGCCCGTGGGCATGGTCCAACA
TCGACACCAGCAAAGTGAATTATGGTGTAACGGTACTGCCGACCTTCAAGGGTCAACCATCC
